>Addgene plasmid #101708 | YORWΔ22α1 | addgene full sequence | sequence record 199811 | Addgene NGS Result
AACAGAACTTATTATTTCCTTCCTCTTTTCTACAGTATTTAAAGATACCCCAAGAAGCTAATTATAACAA
GACGAACTCCAATTCGCGGCCGCTAGGGATAACAGGGTAATACCCACTGCCCTGAAGTCCAGCAGGTACT
GAGGCTTGGATCTCAAAAGCGTGGGGTGCGTGGGCGTGCGCTGCTCGAGGCATTTTAGCCGCTGATAGTG
CTGGCTCCAGGGGCCACTGCGCTTGCCATACCCGCACACGGGGTTCTTTGAGGCACTTAATTGACCGGAG
ATTTAAACGATATTGTCGTCGGGGATTAGAAGACATTACTGGTGGGGAACCCTTGATGATAATAGGAAAT
ATATGCGCAGTATGCTCCATCGTTACGAGATGTTAGCAGCCTCAGAGCATCCTAATGGGAATATCAATGC
ATACACACCGGAGCTTGGATATGATAAACGAAATATTCTTGAATCGTGAGATCGCCTGTTTTCAAAACCG
TTGGAGGCAGAAACAATTTTGTCACAAGATGGGCATTCTACCCCATCCTTGCTGTATTATTGTAGTCTCG
CTTTCTTTTATGCTGGACAAATGAGACTACTGCACATTTTTATACGTTCTTGGTTTTTTTTAAAGGTGTG
GTTTCGGCATTATCCTGCCGCACGTTTCTTGGATAATTCATCCTGATTCTCTATTTTAAACGCTTCAGCC
TATCAGGATTTGGTTTTGATACATACTGCAAGAGTGTATCTCGGGAACAGTCATTTATTCCGCAACAAAC
TTAATTGCGGAACGCGTTAGGCGATTTCTAGCATATATCAAATACCGTTCGCGATTTCTTCTGGGTTCGT
CTATTTTCTTTTAAATACTTATTAACGTACTCAAACAACTACACTTCGTTGTATCTCAGAATGAGATCCC
TCAGTATGACAATACATCATTCTAAACGTTCGTAAAACACATATGAAACAACTTTATAACAAAGCGAACA
AAATGGGCAACATGAGATGAAACTCCGCGTCCCTTAGCTGAACTACCCAAACGTACGAATGCCTGAACAA
TTAGTTTAGATCCGAGATTCCGCGCTTCCATCATTTAGTATAATCCATATTTTATATAATATATAGGATA
AGTAACAGCCCGCGAAGAATTCGTCTCAGGAGAGAGACCCACAGCTTGTCTGTAAGCGGATGCCGGGAGC
AGACAAGCCCGTCAGGGCGCGTCAGCGGGTGTTGGCGGGTGTCGGGGCTGGCTTAACTATGCGGCATCAG
AGCAGATTGTACTGAGAGTGCACCATATGCGGTGTGAAATACCGCACAGATGCGTAAGGAGAAAATACCG
CATCAGGCGCCATTCGCCATTCAGGCTGCGCAACTGTTGGGAAGGGCGATCGGTGCGGGCCTCTTCGCTA
TTACGCCAGCTGGCGAAAGGGGGATGTGCTGCAAGGCGATTAAGTTGGGTAACGCCAGGGTTTTCCCAGT
CACGACGTTGTAAAACGACGGCCAGTGAATTCGAGCTCGGTACCCGGGGATCCTCTAGAGTCGACCTGCA
GGCATGCAAGCTTGGCGTAATCATGGTCATAGCTGTTTCCTGTGTGAAATTGTTATCCGCTCACAATTCC
ACACAACATACGAGCCGGAAGCATAAAGTGTAAAGCCTGGGGTGCCTAATGAGTGAGCTAACTCACATTA
ATTGCGTTGCGCTCACTGCCCGCTTTCCAGTCGGGAAACCTGTCGTGCCAGCTGGGGTCTCTCGCTGTCA
TGAGACGAATTCGGACCAACTATCATCCGCTAATTACTGACATTACCAAATGAGATCTGTGAATGGGCAA
GATAAAAAACAAAAATTGAAATGTTTGACGTTATGTAAAACTATTAATTCCTTCGCTTTCGGCGGTCACA
GAATTTGCGTGTAGCTGACTCTTGTTCAATCAATATCATTTGTTACTTTATTTGAAAGTCTGTATTACTG
CGCCTATTGTCATCCGTACCAAAGAACGTCAAAAAGAAACAAGATAATTTTTGTGCTTACACCATTTATA
GATCACTGAGCCCAGAATATCGCTGGAGCTCAGTGTAAGTGGCATGAACACAACTCTGACTGATCGCACA
TATTGCCGTTATCATAAATACTAGTTGTACTTGTCAATGCGACGAATGGCATCATGCCTATTATTACGTT
CCTCTTTTTCCGTTTCATGTTTCCAGAATGCTATTGAATCTAACACTTCAATTATAAAAAAGAATAAATC
CGCAATAATTTTAGGCTAATTGTTGTACTGTCAAGCGAACCTAATGGTTAAAATTCAGAGGAACCTTCGA
CGTAGTCTGATCGCTACTTCTATATCTTATGTTCCCAGTCAATCAAAAGTTGATACTATAATAGCTGCCA
TTTATACCTGTTAGTTATGGCGATCGTTTATCACGACAAGCCCAATTTTGGTCGAGATGCAGCCAGTTGC
CATCTATTGTTTCCAAAGCATTCGTTTGATTCGTATATGATAGGAAAACAAATTAAACGATGTATCAATT
TGCTCATTCATCATAAATTGTGTTTGAGGCATTACTAAAAGAGCAGCAGATATCAGTCTGTTGGAATAAA
AATCAACTATCATCTACTAACTAGTATTTACGTTACTAGTATATTATCATATACGGTGTTAGAAGATGAC
GCAAATGATGAGAAATAGTCATCTAAATTAGTGGAAGCTGAAACGCAAGGATTGATAATGTAATAGGGAT
AACAGGGTAATGCGGCCGCCGCGTTGCTGGCGTTTTTCCATAGGCTCCGCCCCCCTGACGAGCATCACAA
AAATCGACGCTCAAGTCAGAGGTGGCGAAACCCGACAGGACTATAAAGATACCAGGCGTTTCCCCCTGGA
AGCTCCCTCGTGCGCTCTCCTGTTCCGACCCTGCCGCTTACCGGATACCTGTCCGCCTTTCTCCCTTCGG
GAAGCGTGGCGCTTTCTCATAGCTCACGCTGTAGGTATCTCAGTTCGGTGTAGGTCGTTCGCTCCAAGCT
GGGCTGTGTGCACGAACCCCCCGTTCAGCCCGACCGCTGCGCCTTATCCGGTAACTATCGTCTTGAGTCC
AACCCGGTAAGACACGACTTATCGCCACTGGCAGCAGCCACTGGTAACAGGATTAGCAGAGCGAGGTATG
TAGGCGGTGCTACAGAGTTCTTGAAGTGGTGGCCTAACTACGGCTACACTAGAAGGACAGTATTTGGTAT
CTGCGCTCTGCTGAAGCCAGTTACCTTCGGAAAAAGAGTTGGTAGCTCTTGATCCGGCAAACAAACCACC
GCTGGTAGCGGTGGTTTTTTTGTTTGCAAGCAGCAGATTACGCGCAGAAAAAAAGGATCTCAAGAAGATC
CTTTGATCTTTTCTACGGGGTCTGACGCTCAGTGGAACGAAAACTCACGTTAAGGGATTTTGGTCATGCA
TTCTAGGTGATTAGAAAAACTCATCGAGCATCAAATGAAACTGCAATTTATTCATATCAGGATTATCAAT
ACCATATTTTTGAAAAAGCCGTTTCTGTAATGAAGGAGAAAACTCACCGAGGCAGTTCCATAGGATGGCA
AGATCCTGGTATCGGTCTGCGATTCCGACTCGTCCAACATCAATACAACCTATTAATTTCCCCTCGTCAA
AAATAAGGTTATCAAGTGAGAAATCACCATGAGTGACGACTGAATCCGGTGAGAATGGCAAAAGTTTATG
CATTTCTTTCCAGACTTGTTCAACAGGCCAGCCATTACGCTCGTCATCAAAATCACTCGCATCAACCAAA
CCGTTATTCATTCGTGATTGCGCCTGAGCGAGTCGAAATACGCGATCGCTGTTAAAAGGACAATTACAAA
CAGGAATCGAATGCAACCGGCGCAGGAACACTGCCAGCGCATCAACAATATTTTCACCTGAATCAGGATA
TTCTTCTAATACCTGGAATGCTGTTTTCCCTGGGATCGCAGTGGTGAGTAACCATGCATCATCAGGAGTA
CGGATAAAATGCTTGATGGTCGGAAGAGGCATAAATTCCGTCAGCCAGTTTAGTCTGACCATCTCATCTG
TAACATCATTGGCAACGCTACCTTTGCCATGTTTCAGAAACAACTCTGGCGCATCGGGCTTCCCATACAA
TCGGTAGATTGTCGCACCTGATTGCCCGACATTATCGCGAGCCCATTTATACCCATATAAATCAGCATCC
ATGTTGGAATTTAATCGCGGCCTTGAGCAAGACGTTTCCCGTTGAATATGGCTCAT
Features (pLannotate 1.2.2; 11 found; start..end, strand, type, name):
     86..370     -  CDS            YO343_YEAST (fragment): Protein predicted: Swiss-Prot protein existence level 4. From Saccharomyces cerevisiae (strain ATCC 204508 / S288c) (Baker's yeast).
   1238..1337    +  misc_feature   bom (fragment): basis of mobility region from pBR322
   1343..1500    -  CDS            lacZα (fragment): LacZα fragment of β-galactosidase; lacZ fragment
   1497..1553    +  misc_feature   MCS: pUC18/19 multiple cloning site
   1590..1606    -  protein_bind   lac operator: The lac repressor binds to the lac operator to inhibit transcription in E. coli. This inhibition can be relieved by adding lactose or isopropyl-β-D-thiogalactopyranoside (IPTG). lac repressor encoded by lacI
   1614..1644    -  promoter       lac promoter: promoter for the E. coli lac operon
   1659..1680    -  protein_bind   CAP binding site: CAP binding activates transcription in the presence of cAMP. E. coli catabolite activator protein
   1693..1734    -  CDS            lacI (fragment): lac repressor; lacI; The lac repressor binds to the lac operator to inhibit transcription in E. coli. This inhibition can be relieved by adding lactose or isopropyl-β-D-thiogalactopyranoside (IPTG).
   2621..2725    -  CDS            YD34A_YEAST (fragment): Protein predicted: Swiss-Prot protein existence level 4. From Saccharomyces cerevisiae (strain ATCC 204508 / S288c) (Baker's yeast).
   2765..3353    -  rep_origin     ori: high-copy-number ColE1/pMB1/pBR322/pUC origin of replication
   3441..4256    -  CDS            KanR: aminoglycoside phosphotransferase; aph(3')-Ia; confers resistance to kanamycin in bacteria or G418 (Geneticin®) in eukaryotes
