[The description below was written by a language model from this plasmid's Addgene catalogue record and pLannotate feature annotations shown in this document.]
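Description:
YORWΔ22α1 is an empty cloning backbone that adapts the GoldenBraid 2.0 α-level vector pDGB2α1 for chromosomal integration in Saccharomyces cerevisiae. The modification recorded for the backbone is the addition of homology arms on either side of the GoldenBraid cloning cassette, which direct recombination into the YORWΔ22 solo LTR loci of the yeast genome. The plasmid is about 4.3 kb and is maintained in E. coli through a high-copy ColE1/pUC-type origin, with selection on kanamycin provided by an aph(3')-Ia aminoglycoside phosphotransferase gene. The annotation shows no yeast replication origin or yeast auxotrophic marker, which fits a design meant for integration rather than episomal maintenance. Any yeast selection would have to come from the parts assembled into the cassette, although the record does not address this point.

The cloning cassette is a lacZα reporter unit made up of a CAP binding site, lac promoter, lac operator, a pUC18/19-type multiple cloning site and a lacZα fragment. In GoldenBraid vectors this unit is replaced during Type IIS assembly, so that recombinant colonies can be distinguished by blue/white screening. Short fragments of lacI and of the pBR322 bom region also appear, probably as sequence carried along with this cassette. Two annotated fragments of predicted yeast open reading frames lie on either side of the cassette, and they probably mark the yeast-derived sequence of the homology arms, though the feature table does not label the arms themselves. The vector belongs to a toolkit built to extend GoldenBraid modular cloning to yeast, including the expression of heterologous proteins targeted to mitochondria. It accepts assembled transcriptional units for stable insertion into the genome.
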