Addgene plasmid #101708: YORWΔ22α1
Purpose: (Empty Backbone) GoldenBraid vector pDGB2α1, adapted for S. cerevisiae genome integration by flanking the GB cassette with recombination arms of homology for integration at the YORWΔ22 solo LTR loci
Depositing lab: Elena Caro Bernat. Depositing organization: Centro de Biotecnología y Genómica de Plantas (UPM/INIA). Publication: Adaptation of the GoldenBraid modular cloning system and creation of a toolkit for the expression of heterologous proteins in yeast mitochondria. Perez-Gonzalez A, Kniewel R, Veldhuizen M, Verma HK, Navarro-Rodriguez M, Rubio LM, Caro E. BMC Biotechnol. 2017 Nov 13;17(1):80. doi: 10.1186/s12896-017-0393-y. PubMed 29132331.
Backbone
  Vector backbone: pDGB2α1
  Backbone manufacturer: GoldenBraid 2.0
  Modifications to backbone: flanking of the GoldenBraid cloning cassette with YORWΔ22 arms of homology for integration in the yeast genome
  Vector type: Yeast Expression
Growth in bacteria
  Bacterial resistance: Kanamycin, 50 μg/mL
  Growth temperature: 37°C
  Growth strain: DH5alpha
  Copy number: Unknown
Terms and licenses: Academic/Nonprofit Terms; Industry Terms: Not Available to Industry
How to cite: YORWΔ22α1 was a gift from Elena Caro Bernat (Addgene plasmid # 101708 ; http://n2t.net/addgene:101708 ; RRID:Addgene_101708)
