>Addgene plasmid #101708 | YORWΔ22α1 | depositor partial sequence | sequence record 192458 | AOH-GoldenBraid cloning cassette-AOH
GCGGCCGCTAGGGATAACAGGGTAATACCCACTGCCCTGAAGTCCAGCAGGTACTGAGGCTTGGATCTCA
AAAGCGTGGGGTGCGTGGGCGTGCGCTGCTCGAGGCATTTTAGCCGCTGATAGTGCTGGCTCCAGGGGCC
ACTGCGCTTGCCATACCCGCACACGGGGTTCTTTGAGGCACTTAATTGACCGGAGATTTAAACGATATTG
TCGTCGGGGATTAGAAGACATTACTGGTGGGGAACCCTTGATGATAATAGGAAATATATGCGCAGTATGC
TCCATCGTTACGAGATGTTAGCAGCCTCAGAGCATCCTAATGGGAATATCAATGCATACACACCGGAGCT
TGGATATGATAAACGAAATATTCTTGAATCGTGAGATCGCCTGTTTTCAAAACCGTTGGAGGCAGAAACA
ATTTTGTCACAAGATGGGCATTCTACCCCATCCTTGCTGTATTATTGTAGTCTCGCTTTCTTTTATGCTG
GACAAATGAGACTACTGCACATTTTTATACGTTCTTGGTTTTTTTTAAAGGTGTGGTTTCGGCATTATCC
TGCCGCACGTTTCTTGGATAATTCATCCTGATTCTCTATTTTAAACGCTTCAGCCTATCAGGATTTGGTT
TTGATACATACTGCAAGAGTGTATCTCGGGAACAGTCATTTATTCCGCAACAAACTTAATTGCGGAACGC
GTTAGGCGATTTCTAGCATATATCAAATACCGTTCGCGATTTCTTCTGGGTTCGTCTATTTTCTTTTAAA
TACTTATTAACGTACTCAAACAACTACACTTCGTTGTATCTCAGAATGAGATCCCTCAGTATGACAATAC
ATCATTCTAAACGTTCGTAAAACACATATGAAACAACTTTATAACAAAGCGAACAAAATGGGCAACATGA
GATGAAACTCCGCGTCCCTTAGCTGAACTACCCAAACGTACGAATGCCTGAACAATTAGTTTAGATCCGA
GATTCCGCGCTTCCATCATTTAGTATAATCCATATTTTATATAATATATAGGATAAGTAACAGCCCGCGA
AGAATTCGTCTCAGGAGAGAGACCCACAGCTTGTCTGTAAGCGGATGCCGGGAGCAGACAAGCCCGTCAG
GGCGCGTCAGCGGGTGTTGGCGGGTGTCGGGGCTGGCTTAACTATGCGGCATCAGAGCAGATTGTACTGA
GAGTGCACCATATGCGGTGTGAAATACCGCACAGATGCGTAAGGAGAAAATACCGCATCAGGCGCCATTC
GCCATTCAGGCTGCGCAACTGTTGGGAAGGGCGATCGGTGCGGGCCTCTTCGCTATTACGCCAGCTGGCG
AAAGGGGGATGTGCTGCAAGGCGATTAAGTTGGGTAACGCCAGGGTTTTCCCAGTCACGACGTTGTAAAA
CGACGGCCAGTGAATTCGAGCTCGGTACCCGGGGATCCTCTAGAGTCGACCTGCAGGCATGCAAGCTTGG
CGTAATCATGGTCATAGCTGTTTCCTGTGTGAAATTGTTATCCGCTCACAATTCCACACAACATACGAGC
CGGAAGCATAAAGTGTAAAGCCTGGGGTGCCTAATGAGTGAGCTAACTCACATTAATTGCGTTGCGCTCA
CTGCCCGCTTTCCAGTCGGGAAACCTGTCGTGCCAGCTGGGGTCTCTCGCTGTCATGAGACGAATTCGGA
CCAACTATCATCCGCTAATTACTGACATTACCAAATGAGATCTGTGAATGGGCAAGATAAAAAACAAAAA
TTGAAATGTTTGACGTTATGTAAAACTATTAATTCCTTCGCTTTCGGCGGTCACAGAATTTGCGTGTAGC
TGACTCTTGTTCAATCAATATCATTTGTTACTTTATTTGAAAGTCTGTATTACTGCGCCTATTGTCATCC
GTACCAAAGAACGTCAAAAAGAAACAAGATAATTTTTGTGCTTACACCATTTATAGATCACTGAGCCCAG
AATATCGCTGGAGCTCAGTGTAAGTGGCATGAACACAACTCTGACTGATCGCACATATTGCCGTTATCAT
AAATACTAGTTGTACTTGTCAATGCGACGAATGGCATCATGCCTATTATTACGTTCCTCTTTTTCCGTTT
CATGTTTCCAGAATGCTATTGAATCTAACACTTCAATTATAAAAAAGAATAAATCCGCAATAATTTTAGG
CTAATTGTTGTACTGTCAAGCGAACCTAATGGTTAAAATTCAGAGGAACCTTCGACGTAGTCTGATCGCT
ACTTCTATATCTTATGTTCCCAGTCAATCAAAAGTTGATACTATAATAGCTGCCATTTATACCTGTTAGT
TATGGCGATCGTTTATCACGACAAGCCCAATTTTGGTCGAGATGCAGCCAGTTGCCATCTATTGTTTCCA
AAGCATTCGTTTGATTCGTATATGATAGGAAAACAAATTAAACGATGTATCAATTTGCTCATTCATCATA
AATTGTGTTTGAGGCATTACTAAAAGAGCAGCAGATATCAGTCTGTTGGAATAAAAATCAACTATCATCT
ACTAACTAGTATTTACGTTACTAGTATATTATCATATACGGTGTTAGAAGATGACGCAAATGATGAGAAA
TAGTCATCTAAATTAGTGGAAGCTGAAACGCAAGGATTGATAATGTAATAGGGATAACAGGGTAATGCGG
CCGC
